Addgene plasmid #81276: pDONR223_REG1B_p.A82T
Purpose: Gateway Donor vector containing REG1B , part of the Target Accelerator Plasmid Collection.
Depositing lab: Jesse Boehm & William Hahn & David Root. Depositing organization: Broad Institute. Publication: Systematic Functional Interrogation of Rare Cancer Variants Identifies Oncogenic Alleles. Kim E, Ilic N, Shrestha Y, Zou L, Kamburov A, Zhu C, Yang X, Lubonja R, Tran N, Nguyen C, Lawrence MS, Piccioni F, Bagul M, Doench JG, Chouinard CR, Wu X, Hogstrom L, Natoli T, Tamayo P, Horn H, Corsello SM, Lage K, Root DE, Subramanian A, Golub TR, Getz G, Boehm JS, Hahn WC. Cancer Discov. 2016 Jul;6(7):714-26. doi: 10.1158/2159-8290.CD-16-0160. Epub 2016 May 4. PubMed 27147599.
Backbone
  Vector backbone: pDONR223
  Backbone manufacturer: Invitrogen
  Backbone size w/o insert (bp): 2790
  Vector type: Gateway Entry vector
Growth in bacteria
  Bacterial resistance: Spectinomycin, 50 μg/mL
  Growth temperature: 37°C
  Growth strain: DH5alpha
  Copy number: High Copy
Gene/Insert
  Gene/Insert name: REG1B
  Species: H. sapiens (human)
  Mutation: A82T
  GenBank ID: NM_006507.3
  Entrez Gene: REG1B (a.k.a. PSPS2, REGH, REGI-BETA, REGL)
  Promoter: None
  Cloning method: Gateway Cloning
  Sequencing primers: 5′ M13pUC-fwd; 3′ M13-Rev
Terms and licenses: Academic/Nonprofit Terms; Industry Terms: Not Available to Industry
Depositor comments: Open state: NO stop codon immediately follows insert
How to cite: pDONR223_REG1B_p.A82T was a gift from Jesse Boehm & William Hahn & David Root (Addgene plasmid # 81276 ; http://n2t.net/addgene:81276 ; RRID:Addgene_81276)
