[The description below was written by a language model from this plasmid's Addgene catalogue record and pLannotate feature annotations shown in this document.]
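Description:
pDONR223_REG1B_p.A82T is a Gateway entry clone built on the Invitrogen pDONR223 backbone and carrying the human REG1B open reading frame with an A82T missense substitution. It is a bacterial propagation and shuttling plasmid rather than an expression vector. It replicates in E. coli from a high-copy ColE1/pUC-type origin and is selected with spectinomycin through the aadA (SmR) aminoglycoside adenylyltransferase gene, which lies downstream of a fragment of the class 1 integron Pc promoter and a remnant of a gentamicin resistance gene. The sequenced record is about 3.3 kb, consistent with the stated backbone plus a roughly 500 bp coding insert. rrnB T1 and T2 terminators lie upstream of the cloning region, where they help insulate it from read-through transcription. Small lacZα and lacI fragments are backbone remnants.

The REG1B coding sequence is flanked by two attL recombination sites; the automated annotation labels them attL3 and attL2. These sites allow the insert to be moved by an LR Clonase reaction into any compatible destination vector. The record lists no promoter for the insert. A T7 promoter sits just outside the downstream attL site, pointing back toward the insert on the opposite strand. The clone is in the "open" configuration, with no stop codon directly after the ORF, so it can be fused in frame to C-terminal tags supplied by the destination vector. It belongs to the Target Accelerator Plasmid Collection, a set of wild-type and variant alleles assembled for systematic functional testing of rare cancer-associated mutations.
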