Features (pLannotate 1.2.2; 12 found; start..end, strand, type, name):
     38..74      -  CDS            lacZα (fragment): LacZα fragment of β-galactosidase; lacZ fragment
     91..186     +  protein_bind   attL3: mutant version of attL; recombination site for the Gateway® LR reaction LR Clonase™
    192..689     +  CDS            REG1B: REG1B_HUMAN - Also known as PSPS2, REGL. Experimental evidence at protein level: Swiss-Prot protein existence level 1. Might act as an inhibitor of spontaneous calcium carbonate precipitation. May be associated with neuronal sprouting in brain, and with brain and pancreas regeneration. From Homo sapiens (Human).
    691..790     -  protein_bind   attL2: mutant version of attL; recombination site for the Gateway® LR reaction LR Clonase™
    808..826     -  promoter       T7 promoter: promoter for bacteriophage T7 RNA polymerase
   1016..1039    +  promoter       Pc promoter (fragment): intI1 (promoter lies within the coding sequence); class 1 integron promoter
   1215..1271    +  CDS            GmR (fragment): gentamycin acetyltransferase; aacC1; confers resistance to gentamycin
   1278..2069    +  CDS            SmR: aminoglycoside adenylyltransferase (Murphy, 1985); aadA; confers resistance to spectinomycin and streptomycin
   2162..2750    +  rep_origin     ori: high-copy-number ColE1/pMB1/pBR322/pUC origin of replication
   2933..3025    +  CDS            lacI (fragment): lac repressor; lacI; The lac repressor binds to the lac operator to inhibit transcription in E. coli. This inhibition can be relieved by adding lactose or isopropyl-β-D-thiogalactopyranoside (IPTG).
   3080..3107    -  terminator     rrnB T2 terminator: transcription terminator T2 from the E. coli rrnB gene
   3239..3282    +  terminator     rrnB T1 terminator: Escherichia coli rrnB; transcription terminator T1 from the E. coli rrnB gene
>Addgene plasmid #81276 | pDONR223_REG1B_p.A82T | addgene full sequence | sequence record 168362 | Addgene NGS Result
GGCAGTTCCCTACTCTCGCGTTAACGCTAGCATGGATGTTTTCCCAGTCACGACGTTGTAAAACGACGGC
CAGTCTTAAGCTCGGGCCCCAAATAATGATTTTATTTTGACTGATAGTGACCTGTTCGTTGCAACAAATT
GATGAGCAATGCTTTTTTATAATGACAACTTTGTACAAAAAAGTTGGCACCATGGCTCAGACCAACTCGT
TCTTCATGCTGATCTCCTCCCTGATGTTCCTGTCTCTGAGCCAAGGCCAGGAGTCCCAGACAGAGCTGCC
TAATCCCCGAATCAGCTGCCCAGAAGGCACCAATGCCTATCGCTCCTACTGCTACTACTTTAATGAAGAC
CCTGAGACCTGGGTTGATGCAGATCTCTATTGCCAGAACATGAATTCAGGCAACCTGGTGTCTGTGCTCA
CCCAGGCGGAGGGTACCTTCGTGGCCTCACTGATTAAGGAGAGTAGCACTGATGACAGCAATGTCTGGAT
TGGCCTCCATGACCCAAAAAAGAACCGCCGCTGGCACTGGAGTAGTGGGTCCCTGGTCTCCTACAAGTCC
TGGGACACTGGATCCCCGAGCAGTGCTAATGCTGGCTACTGTGCAAGCCTGACTTCATGCTCAGGATTCA
AGAAATGGAAGGATGAATCTTGTGAGAAGAAGTTCTCCTTTGTTTGCAAGTTCAAAAACTACCCAACTTT
CTTGTACAAAGTTGGCATTATAAGAAAGCATTGCTTATCAATTTGTTGCAACGAACAGGTCACTATCAGT
CAAAATAAAATCATTATTTGCCATCCAGCTGATATCCCCTATAGTGAGTCGTATTACATGGTCATAGCTG
TTTCCTGGCAGCTCTGGCCCGTGTCTCAAAATCTCTGATGTTACATTGCACAAGATAAAAATATATCATC
ATGCCTCCTCTAGACCAGCCAGGACAGAAATGCCTCGACTTCGCTGCTACCCAAGGTTGCCGGGTGACGC
ACACCGTGGAAACGGATGAAGGCACGAACCCAGTGGACATAAGCCTGTTCGGTTCGTAAGCTGTAATGCA
AGTAGCGTATGCGCTCACGCAACTGGTCCAGAACCTTGACCGAACGCAGCGGTGGTAACGGCGCAGTGGC
GGTTTTCATGGCTTGTTATGACTGTTTTTTTGGGGTACAGTCTATGCCTCGGGCATCCAAGCAGCAAGCG
CGTTACGCCGTGGGTCGATGTTTGATGTTATGGAGCAGCAACGATGTTACGCAGCAGGGCAGTCGCCCTA
AAACAAAGTTAAACATTATGAGGGAAGCGGTGATCGCCGAAGTATCGACTCAACTATCAGAGGTAGTTGG
CGTCATCGAGCGCCATCTCGAACCGACGTTGCTGGCCGTACATTTGTACGGCTCCGCAGTGGATGGCGGC
CTGAAGCCACACAGTGATATTGATTTGCTGGTTACGGTGACCGTAAGGCTTGATGAAACAACGCGGCGAG
CTTTGATCAACGACCTTTTGGAAACTTCGGCTTCCCCTGGAGAGAGCGAGATTCTCCGCGCTGTAGAAGT
CACCATTGTTGTGCACGACGACATCATTCCGTGGCGTTATCCAGCTAAGCGCGAACTGCAATTTGGAGAA
TGGCAGCGCAATGACATTCTTGCAGGTATCTTCGAGCCAGCCACGATCGACATTGATCTGGCTATCTTGC
TGACAAAAGCAAGAGAACATAGCGTTGCCTTGGTAGGTCCAGCGGCGGAGGAACTCTTTGATCCGGTTCC
TGAACAGGATCTATTTGAGGCGCTAAATGAAACCTTAACGCTATGGAACTCGCCGCCCGACTGGGCTGGC
GATGAGCGAAATGTAGTGCTTACGTTGTCCCGCATTTGGTACAGCGCAGTAACCGGCAAAATCGCGCCGA
AGGATGTCGCTGCCGACTGGGCAATGGAGCGCCTGCCGGCCCAGTATCAGCCCGTCATACTTGAAGCTAG
ACAGGCTTATCTTGGACAAGAAGAAGATCGCTTGGCCTCGCGCGCAGATCAGTTGGAAGAATTTGTCCAC
TACGTGAAAGGCGAGATCACCAAGGTAGTCGGCAAATAACCCTCGAGCCACCCATGACCAAAATCCCTTA
ACGTGAGTTACGCGTCGTTCCACTGAGCGTCAGACCCCGTAGAAAAGATCAAAGGATCTTCTTGAGATCC
TTTTTTTCTGCGCGTAATCTGCTGCTTGCAAACAAAAAAACCACCGCTACCAGCGGTGGTTTGTTTGCCG
GATCAAGAGCTACCAACTCTTTTTCCGAAGGTAACTGGCTTCAGCAGAGCGCAGATACCAAATACTGTTC
TTCTAGTGTAGCCGTAGTTAGGCCACCACTTCAAGAACTCTGTAGCACCGCCTACATACCTCGCTCTGCT
AATCCTGTTACCAGTGGCTGCTGCCAGTGGCGATAAGTCGTGTCTTACCGGGTTGGACTCAAGACGATAG
TTACCGGATAAGGCGCAGCGGTCGGGCTGAACGGGGGGTTCGTGCACACAGCCCAGCTTGGAGCGAACGA
CCTACACCGAACTGAGATACCTACAGCGTGAGCTATGAGAAAGCGCCACGCTTCCCGAAGGGAGAAAGGC
GGACAGGTATCCGGTAAGCGGCAGGGTCGGAACAGGAGAGCGCACGAGGGAGCTTCCAGGGGGAAACGCC
TGGTATCTTTATAGTCCTGTCGGGTTTCGCCACCTCTGACTTGAGCGTCGATTTTTGTGATGCTCGTCAG
GGGGGCGGAGCCTATGGAAAAACGCCAGCAACGCGGCCTTTTTACGGTTCCTGGCCTTTTGCTGGCCTTT
TGCTCACATGTTCTTTCCTGCGTTATCCCCTGATTCTGTGGATAACCGTATTACCGCCTTTGAGTGAGCT
GATACCGCTCGCCGCAGCCGAACGACCGAGCGCAGCGAGTCAGTGAGCGAGGAAGCGGAAGAGCGCCCAA
TACGCAAACCGCCTCTCCCCGCGCGTTGGCCGATTCATTAATGCAGCTGGCACGACAGGTTTCCCGACTG
GAAAGCGGGCAGTGAGCGCAACGCAATTAATACGCGTACCGCTAGCCAGGAAGAGTTTGTAGAAACGCAA
AAAGGCCATCCGTCAGGATGGCCTTCTGCTTAGTTTGATGCCTGGCAGTTTATGGCGGGCGTCCTGCCCG
CCACCCTCCGGGCCGTTGCTTCACAACGTTCAAATCCGCTCCCGGCGGATTTGTCCTACTCAGGAGAGCG
TTCACCGACAAACAACAGATAAAACGAAAGGCCCAGTCTTCCGACTGAGCCTTTCGTTTTATTTGATGCC
T
