>Addgene plasmid #81276 | pDONR223_REG1B_p.A82T | depositor partial sequence | sequence record 154595 | Insert sequence
ATGGCTCAGACCAACTCGTTCTTCATGCTGATCTCCTCCCTGATGTTCCTGTCTCTGAGCCAAGGCCAGG
AGTCCCAGACAGAGCTGCCTAATCCCCGAATCAGCTGCCCAGAAGGCACCAATGCCTATCGCTCCTACTG
CTACTACTTTAATGAAGACCCTGAGACCTGGGTTGATGCAGATCTCTATTGCCAGAACATGAATTCAGGC
AACCTGGTGTCTGTGCTCACCCAGGCGGAGGGTACCTTCGTGGCCTCACTGATTAAGGAGAGTAGCACTG
ATGACAGCAATGTCTGGATTGGCCTCCATGACCCAAAAAAGAACCGCCGCTGGCACTGGAGTAGTGGGTC
CCTGGTCTCCTACAAGTCCTGGGACACTGGATCCCCGAGCAGTGCTAATGCTGGCTACTGTGCAAGCCTG
ACTTCATGCTCAGGATTCAAGAAATGGAAGGATGAATCTTGTGAGAAGAAGTTCTCCTTTGTTTGCAAGT
TCAAAAAC
